Addgene plasmid #158596: pPSG1060
Purpose: tNCS-dead-ePTS1, 6OMT, 4'OMT2, CNMT (CEN6/ARS4)
Depositing lab: John Dueber. Depositing organization: University of California, Berkeley. Publication: Peroxisome compartmentalization of a toxic enzyme improves alkaloid production. Grewal PS, Samson JA, Baker JJ, Choi B, Dueber JE. Nat Chem Biol. 2020 Oct 12. pii: 10.1038/s41589-020-00668-4. doi: 10.1038/s41589-020-00668-4. PubMed 33046851.
Backbone
  Vector backbone: Custom
  Vector type: Yeast Expression
  Selectable markers: LEU2
Growth in bacteria
  Bacterial resistance: Kanamycin, 50 μg/mL
  Growth temperature: 37°C
  Growth strain: DH5alpha
  Copy number: High Copy
Gene/Insert 1
  Gene/Insert name: tNCS-dead_ePTS1
Gene/Insert 2
  Gene/Insert name: Ec_CYP80B1
Gene/Insert 3
  Gene/Insert name: Ps_6OMT
Gene/Insert 4
  Gene/Insert name: Ps_4'OMT2
Gene/Insert 5
  Gene/Insert name: Ps_CNMT
Terms and licenses: Academic/Nonprofit Terms; Industry Terms: Not Available to Industry
How to cite: pPSG1060 was a gift from John Dueber (Addgene plasmid # 158596 ; http://n2t.net/addgene:158596 ; RRID:Addgene_158596)
