[The description below was written by a language model from this plasmid's Addgene catalogue record and pLannotate feature annotations shown in this document.]
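Description:
pPSG1060 is a 14.6 kb yeast expression plasmid on a custom backbone, built as a multigene cassette for benzylisoquinoline alkaloid biosynthesis in Saccharomyces cerevisiae. It shuttles between hosts. A high-copy ColE1/pUC-type origin and a kanamycin resistance gene support propagation in E. coli. In yeast, a CEN6/ARS4 element provides stable, low-copy centromeric maintenance, and a LEU2 cassette under its own promoter allows selection by leucine prototrophy.

The payload consists of five plant-derived coding sequences arranged in the same orientation. The first, driven by the strong constitutive TDH3 (GAP) promoter, is a truncated norcoclaurine synthase matching the Thalictrum flavum enzyme, which normally condenses dopamine and 4-hydroxyphenylacetaldehyde to form the first committed alkaloid intermediate. Its name, tNCS-dead-ePTS1, indicates a catalytically inactive variant fused to an enhanced type 1 peroxisomal targeting signal, although the inactivating change is not described in the record. Downstream, the TEF1 promoter drives Eschscholzia californica CYP80B1, the N-methylcoclaurine 3'-hydroxylase. It is listed as an insert and annotated in the sequence, though the short purpose line omits it. Three Papaver somniferum methyltransferases follow (6OMT, 4'OMT2 and CNMT), which together with the hydroxylase convert norcoclaurine toward reticuline. Their promoters are not annotated; several small yeast gene fragments between the coding sequences probably reflect native yeast promoter or terminator regions, and only a PGK1 terminator is explicitly identified.

The associated study examined peroxisomal compartmentalization of a toxic enzyme to improve alkaloid production, so this plasmid most plausibly serves as an inactive-enzyme control for assessing the toxicity or activity of peroxisome-targeted NCS.
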