Features (pLannotate 1.2.2; 17 found; start..end, strand, type, name):
      1..667     +  promoter       GAP promoter: S. cerevisiae TDH3; promoter for glyceraldehyde-3-phosphate dehydrogenase
    683..1153    +  CDS            NCS_THLFG (fragment): Experimental evidence at protein level: Swiss-Prot protein existence level 1. Involved in the biosynthesis of the common precursor of all benzylisoquinoline alkaloids such as morphine, sanguinarine, codeine or berberine. Condenses dopamine and 4-hydroxyphenylacetaldehyde. From Thalictrum flavum subsp. glaucum (Yellow meadow rue).
   1474..1590    +  CDS            MRL1 (fragment): MRL1_YEAST - Experimental evidence at protein level: Swiss-Prot protein existence level 1. Sorting receptor involved in the transport of vacuolar enzymes from the Golgi complex to the vacuole. Involved in the delivery and maturation of PEP4 (vacuolar proteinase A) and PRB1 (vacuolar proteinase B). From Saccharomyces cerevisiae (strain ATCC 204508 / S288c) (Baker's yeast).
   1752..2159    +  promoter       TEF1 promoter: S. cerevisiae TEF1; promoter for EF-1α
   2191..3642    +  CDS            CYP80B1: C80B1_ESCCA - Experimental evidence at protein level: Swiss-Prot protein existence level 1. 3'-hydroxylation of (S)-N-methylcoclaurine. From Eschscholzia californica (California poppy).
   3992..4321    -  CDS            YL111_YEAST: Protein predicted: Swiss-Prot protein existence level 4. From Saccharomyces cerevisiae (strain ATCC 204508 / S288c) (Baker's yeast).
   4621..5658    +  CDS            6OMT: 6OMT_PAPSO - Also known as PSOMT2 From Papaver somniferum (Opium poppy).
   5674..5898    +  terminator     PGK1 terminator (fragment): S. cerevisae PGK1; transcription terminator for 3-phosphoglycerate kinase gene
   6638..7708    +  CDS            4'OMT2: 4OMT2_PAPSO - Experimental evidence at protein level: Swiss-Prot protein existence level 1. Involved in the biosynthesis of benzylisoquinoline alkaloids (PubMed:16034588, PubMed:22725256, PubMed:23738019). Catalyzes the transfer of the methyl group to the 4'-hydroxyl group of 3'-hydroxy-N- methylcoclaurine to form reticuline (PubMed:16034588). Can also use laudanosoline and, with a lower activity, 6-O-methylnorlaudanosoline and norlaudanosoline as substrates (PubMed:16034588). Also involved in the papaverine biosynthesis (PubMed:22725256, PubMed:23738019). From Papaver somniferum (Opium poppy)
   8688..9740    +  CDS            CNMT: CNMT_PAPSO - Experimental evidence at protein level: Swiss-Prot protein existence level 1. Involved in the biosynthesis of benzylisoquinoline alkaloids. N-methyltransferase methylating (S)-coclaurine. 4'-O-methylcoclaurine and norlaudanine can also be used as substrates. From Papaver somniferum (Opium poppy).
  10052..10129   +  CDS            YO192_YEAST (fragment): Experimental evidence at protein level: Swiss-Prot protein existence level 1. From Saccharomyces cerevisiae (strain ATCC 204508 / S288c) (Baker's yeast).
  10269..10676   +  promoter       LEU2 promoter: S. cerevisiae LEU2
  10677..11768   +  CDS            LEU2: LEU3_YEAST - Experimental evidence at protein level: Swiss-Prot protein existence level 1. Catalyzes the oxidation of 3-carboxy-2-hydroxy-4- methylpentanoate (3-isopropylmalate) to 3-carboxy-4-methyl-2- oxopentanoate. The product decarboxylates to 4-methyl-2 oxopentanoate. From Saccharomyces cerevisiae (strain ATCC 204508 / S288c) (Baker's yeast).
  12133..12267   -  CDS            NFS1 (fragment): NFS1_YEAST - Also known as SPL1 From Saccharomyces cerevisiae (strain ATCC 204508 / S288c) (Baker's yeast).
  12253..12756   +  misc_feature   CEN/ARS: S. cerevisiae CEN6 centromere fused to an autonomously replicating sequence
  12800..13615   -  CDS            KanR: aminoglycoside phosphotransferase; aph(3')-Ia; confers resistance to kanamycin in bacteria or G418 (Geneticin®) in eukaryotes
  13840..14428   +  rep_origin     ori: high-copy-number ColE1/pMB1/pBR322/pUC origin of replication
>Addgene plasmid #158596 | pPSG1060 | addgene full sequence | sequence record 311875 | Addgene NGS Result
TCATTATCAATACTGCCATTTCAAAGAATACGTAAATAATTAATAGTAGTGATTTTCCTAACTTTATTTA
GTCAAAAAATTAGCCTTTTAATTCTGCTGTAACCCGTACATGCCCAAAATAGGGGGCGGGTTACACAGAA
TATATAACATCGTAGGTGTCTGGGTGAACAGTTTATTCCTGGCATCCACTAAATATAATGGAGCCCGCTT
TTTAAGCTGGCATCCAGAAAAAAAAAGAATCCCAGCACCAAAATATTGTTTTCTTCACCAACCATCAGTT
CATAGGTCCATTCTCTTAGCGCAACTACAGAGAACAGGGGCACAAACAGGCAAAAAACGGGCACAACCTC
AATGGAGTGATGCAACCTGCCTGGAGTAAATGATGACACAAGGCAATTGACCCACGCATGTATCTATCTC
ATTTTCTTACACCTTCTATTACCTTCTGCTCTCTCTGATTTGGAAAAAGCTGAAAAAAAAGGTTGAAACC
AGTTCCCTGAAATTATTCCCCTACTTGACTAATAAGTATATAAAGACGGTAGGTATTGATTGTAATTCTG
TAAATCTATTTCTTAAACTTCTTAAATTCTACTTTTATAGTTAGTCTTTTTTTTAGTTTTAAAACACCAA
GAACTTAGTTTCGAATAAACACACATAAACAAACAAAAGATCTATGGAAGAAACTGTAATGTTATATCAC
GAATTGGAAGTCGCAGCCTCAGCTGACGAAGTATGGTCTGTCGAAGGTTCTCCTGAATTAGGTTTACATT
TACCAGATTTGTTACCAGCTGGAATATTCGCAAAGTTTGAGATAACTGGAGATGGTGGAGAAGGTTCTAT
TTTGGACATGACATTTCCACCTGGTCAATTCCCTCATCATTATAGAGAGAAGTTCGTTTTCTTCGACCAT
AAGAATAGATATAAGTTGGTTGAACAAATTGACGGTGATTTCTTTGATTTGGGAGTAACCTACTACATGG
ACACTATTAGGGTCGTCGCAACAGGTCCTGATTCTTGTGTCATCAAATCAACAACTGAATATCATGTTAA
ACCAGAATTTGCTAAGATTGTTAAACCTTTAATCGATACAGTTCCATTAGCCATTATGTCAGAGGCAATA
GCTAAGGTAGTATTGGAAAATAAGCACAAATCTTCTGAGGGATCCGGTTCATTGGGAAGAGGTAGAAGAT
CCAAAACCTAATAACTCGAGTGGCAGTGCTTTTAACTAAGAATTATTAGTCTTTTCTGCTTATTTTTTCA
TCATAGTTTAGAACACTTTATATTAACGAATAGTTTATGAATCTATTTAGGTTTAAAAATTGATACAGTT
TTATAAGTTACTTTTTCAAAGACTCGTGCTGTCTATTGCATAATGCACTGGAAGGGGAAAAAAAAGGTGC
ACACGCGTGGCTTTTTCTTGAATTTGCAGTTTGAAAAATGCTGCCAAACCAGATGTCAACACAGCTACAA
CGCCTTGCCAACAGGGAGTTCTTCAGAGACATGGAGGCTCAAAACGAAATTATTGACAGCCTAGACATCA
ATAGTCATACAACAGAAAGCGACCACCCAACTTTGGCTGATAATAGCGTATAAACAATGCATACTTTGTA
CGTTCAAAATACAATGCAGTAGATATATTTATGCATATTACATATAATACATATCACATAGGAAGCAACA
GGCGCGTTGGACTTTTAATTTTCGAGGACCGCGAATCCTTACATCACACCCAATCCCCCACAAGTGATCC
CCCACACACCATAGCTTCAAAATGTTTCTACTCCTTTTTTACTCTTCCAGATTTTCTCGGACTCCGCGCA
TCGCCGTACCACTTCAAAACACCCAAGCACAGCATACTAAATTTCCCCTCTTTCTTCCTCTAGGGTGTCG
TTAATTACCCGTACTAAAGGTTTGGAAAAGAAAAAAGACACCGCCTCGTTTCTTTTTCTTCGTCGAAAAA
GGCAATAAAAATTTTTATCACGTTTCTTTTTCTTGAAAATTTTTTTTTTTGATTTTTTTCTCTTTCGATG
ACCTCCCATTGATATTTAAGTTAATAAACGGTCATCAATTTCTCAAGTTTCAGTTTCATTTTTCTTGTTC
TATTACAACTTTTTTTACTTCTTGCTCATTAGAAAGAAAGCATAGCAATCTAATCTAAGTTTTAATTACA
AAAGATCTATGGAAGTAGTTACTGTAGCATTGATAGCCGTCATTATATCATCTATATTGTATTTGTTGTT
CGGTTCTTCTGGACATAAGAATTTACCACCTGGTCCTAAGCCATGGCCTATAGTAGGTAACTTATTACAG
TTGGGTGAGAAGCCACACGCACAATTCGCTGAGTTAGCTCAGACTTATGGTGATATCTTCACTTTAAAGA
TGGGTACAGAGACAGTCGTAGTTGCTTCAACTTCTTCAGCAGCATCAGAAATTTTAAAGACCCATGACAG
AATCTTGTCTGCTAGGTACGTTTTCCAGTCTTTTAGAGTAAAAGGTCATGTTGAAAATTCTATAGTCTGG
TCTGACTGCACAGAAACTTGGAAGAACTTAAGAAAAGTATGTAGAACTGAATTGTTTACACAAAAGATGA
TAGAATCTCAAGCTCATGTCAGAGAAAAGAAGTGTGAAGAGATGGTTGAGTATTTGATGAAGAAACAAGG
AGAAGAAGTTAAAATTGTAGAAGTTATCTTTGGAACTTTGGTCAATATATTCGGTAACTTGATTTTCTCA
CAAAACATATTCGAATTGGGTGATCCTAATTCTGGTTCTTCAGAGTTTAAGGAATATTTATGGAGAATGT
TAGAATTAGGTAATTCTACTAATCCTGCTGATTATTTTCCAATGTTGGGTAAGTTTGATTTGTTTGGTCA
AAGGAAAGAAGTTGCTGAGTGCTTAAAAGGAATTTATGCAATATGGGGTGCTATGTTACAAGAGAGAAAA
TTGGCTAAGAAAGTTGATGGATATCAATCTAAGAACGATTTTGTAGATGTATGTTTAGATTCAGGTTTGA
ACGATTATCAGATTAATGCATTATTGATGGAATTATTCGGAGCTGGTACTGAAACCTCAGCCTCAACAAT
AGAATGGGCTATGACAGAATTAACCAAGAATCCAAAGATTACAGCCAAGTTAAGGTCAGAGTTACAAACC
GTCGTTGGAGAAAGATCAGTTAAGGAATCTGATTTTCCAAATTTACCTTATTTAGAAGCTACCGTTAAGG
AAACTTTAAGGTTGCATCCACCTACACCTTTGTTGTTGCCAAGGAGAGCTTTGGAAACTTGCACTATATT
AAATTACACCATTCCAAAAGACTGTCAAATTATGGTAAACGCTTGGGGAATCGGTAGGGACCCTAAGACA
TGGATAGATCCTTTGACTTTCTCACCAGAGAGATTCTTGAACTCTTCTGTCGACTTCAGGGGAAATGATT
TCTCATTAATCCCTTTTGGTGCTGGTAGGAGAATTTGTCCTGGTTTACCTATCGCTAATCAATTTATTGC
ATTATTAGTCGCAACCTTTGTTCAAAACTTAGATTGGTGTTTGCCAAATGGTATGTCAGTTGATCATTTG
ATAGTAGAGGAAAAGTTCGGTTTAACATTGCAAAAGGAACCACCATTATTTATCGTCCCAAAATCAAGGG
TTGGATCCTAACTCGAGATAAAGCAATCTTGATGAGGATAATGATTTTTTTTTGAATATACATAAATACT
ACCGTTTTTCTGCTAGATTTTGTGATGACGTAAATAAGTACATATTACTTTTTAAGCCAAGACAAGATTA
AGCATTAACTTTACCCTTTTCTTTCTAAGTTTCAATATTAGTTATCACTGTTTAAAAGTTATGGCGAGAA
CGTCGGCGGTTAAAATATATTACCCTGAACGGCTGGATGCACACACTGGCTTAAGATGACAACGCACCCA
TGAACCACACGGTTAGTCCAAAAGGGGCAGTTCAGATTCCAGATGCGGGAATTAGCTTGCTGCCACCCTC
ACCTCACTAACGCTGCGGTGTGCGGATACTTCATGCTATTTATAGACGCGCGTGTCGGAATCAGCACGCG
CAAGAACCAAATGGGAAAATCGGAATGGGTCCAGAACTGCTTTGAGTGCTGGCTATTGGCGTCTGATTTC
CGTTTTGGGAATCCTTTGCCGCGCGCCCCTCTCAAAACTCCGCACAAGTCCCAGAAAGCGGGAAAGAAAT
AAAACGCCACCAAAAAAAAAAAAATAAAAGCCAATCCTCGAAGCGTGGGTGGTAGGCCCTGGATTATCCC
GTACAAGTATTTCTCAGGAGTAAAAAAACCGTTTGTTTTGGAATTTCCCATTTCGCGGCCACCTACGCCG
CTATCTTTGCAACAACTATCTGCGATAACTCAGCAAATTTTGCATATTCGTGTTGCAGTATTGCGATAAT
GGGAGTCTTACTTCCAACATAACGGCAGAAAGAAATGTGAGAAAATTTTGCATCCTTTGCCTCCGTTCAA
GTATATAAAGTCGGCATGCTTGATAATCTTTCTTTCCATCCTACATTGTTCTAATTATTCTTATTCTCCT
TTATTCTTTCCTAACATACCAAGAAATTAATCTTCTGTCATTCGCTTAAACACTATATCAATAAAGATCT
ATGGAAACAGTTTCTAAGATAGATCAGCAAAACCAGGCTAAAATTTGGAAGCAAATATACGGTTTTGCTG
AATCTTTAGTCTTGAAATGCGCCGTTCAGTTGGAAATAGCCGAAACTTTACATAACAACGTTAAACCAAT
GTCATTGTCTGAATTAGCTTCTAAATTGCCAGTCGCACAACCTGTCAACGAAGATAGATTATTTAGGATT
ATGAGGTACTTGGTACATATGGAGTTGTTTAAAATCGATGCTACTACTCAGAAATATTCATTGGCCCCTC
CTGCTAAATATTTATTAAGGGGATGGGAAAAGTCAATGGTTGATTCTATTTTGTGTATCAATGATAAAGA
CTTCTTGGCCCCTTGGCATCATTTGGGAGATGGATTGACCGGAAACTGTGATGCTTTTGAGAAGGCTTTA
GGTAAATCTATTTGGGTTTATATGTCTGTAAATCCAGAAAAGAATCAATTATTCAACGCAGCAATGGCTT
GTGATACAAGGTTAGTTACCTCTGCTTTAGCTAACGAATGTAAGTCTATCTTTTCAGATGGTATATCAAC
TTTAGTTGACGTAGGTGGAGGTACTGGAACTGCCGTCAAAGCTATATCTAAAGCTTTTCCAGATATTAAA
TGTACCATATACGATTTACCACACGTTATCGCCGACTCTCCAGAGATTCCAAATATTACTAAGATTTCTG
GTGATATGTTCAAATCTATCCCATCTGCCGACGCAATTTTCATGAAATGCATTTTGCACGATTGGAACGA
TGATGAATGCATACAAATTTTGAAAAGATGTAAAGAAGCATTACCTAAAGGAGGTAAAGTAATCATTGTA
GATGTCGTAATTGATATGGACTCTACACACCCATATGCAAAGATTAGATTGACCTTAGACTTAGACATGA
TGTTGAATACCGGTGGTAAAGAAAGAACAAAAGAAGAATGGAAGACATTATTTGACGCTGCTGGTTTTGC
CTCACATAAGGTTACTCAAATCTCTGCTGTCCAATCAGTAATAGAGGCCTACCCATATGGATCCTAACTC
GAGATTGAATTGAATTGAAATCGATAGATCAATTTTTTTCTTTTCTCTTTCCCCATCCTTTACGCTAAAA
TAATAGTTTATTTTATTTTTTGAATATTTTTTATTTATATACGTATATATAGACTATTATTTATCTTTTA
ATGATTATTAAGATTTTTATTAAAAAAAAATTCGCTCCTCTTTTAATGCCTTTATGCAGTTTTTTTTTCC
CATTCGATATTTCTATGTGCTGGTTCTGTATGGGCACAGACAACCTAAACGGTGAGTAAGGAAAGAGTGA
GGAACTATCGCATACCTGCATTTAAAGATGCCGATTTGGGCGCGAATCCTTTATTTTGGCTTCACCCTCA
TACTATTATCAGGGCCAGAAAAAGGAAGTGTTTCCCTCCTTCTTGAATTGATGTTACCCTCATAAAGCAC
GTGGCCTCTTATCGAGAAAGAAATTACCGTCGCTCGTGATTTGTTTGCAAAAAGAACAAAACTGAAAAAA
CCCAGACACGCTCGACTTCCTGTCATCCTATTGATTGCAGCTTCCAATTTCGTCACACAACAAGGTCCTA
GCGACGGCTCACAGGTTTTGTAACAAGCAATCGAAGGTTCTGGAATGGCGGGAAAGGGTTTAGTACCACA
TGCTATGATGCCCACTGTGATCTCCAGAGCAAAGTTCGTTCGATCGTACTGTTACTCTCTCTCTTTCAAA
CAGAATTGTCCGAATCGTGTGACAACAACAGCCTGTTCTCACACACTCTTTTCTTCTAACCAAGGGGGTG
GTTTAGTTTAGTAGAACCTCGTGAAACTTACATTTACATATATATAAACTTGCATAAATTGGTCAATGCA
AGAAATACATATTTGGTCTTTTCTAATTCGTAGTTTTTCAAGTTCTTAGATGCTTTCTTTTTCTCTTTTT
TACAGATCATCAAGGAAGTAATTATCTACTTTTTACAACAAATATAAAACAAGATCTATGGGATCATTGG
ACGCTAAACCAGCTGCTGCAACTCAGGAAGTCTCTATTAAGGATCAAGCACAGTTATGGAATATCATTTA
CGGTTTCGCCGATTCTTTAGTTTTAAGATGTGCAGTTGAGATCGGTATAGCAGATATTATTAAGAATAAC
GATGGTGCCATTACCTTAGCCCAATTGGCCGCAAAATTACCTATTACTAATGTCTCTTCAGATTATTTAT
ACAGAATGGTTAGATACTTGGTACATTTAAATATTATAGAACAAGAGACATGTAATGGTGGAGTTGAGAA
AGTATACTCTTTGAAGCCAGTTGGAACATTATTGTTGAGAGATGCAGAAAGGTCAATGGTCCCAATGATC
TTGGGTATGACTCAGAAAGATTTCATGGTATCTTGGCACTTTATGAAAGAGGGATTGGGAAATGGATCTA
CAACTGCCTTTGAAAAGGGTATGGGTATGGACATCTGGAAATATTTGGAAGGTAATCCAGATCAGTCACA
ATTGTTTAATGAAGGTATGGCTGGTGAGACTAGATTGTTAACAAAGACTTTAATAGAGGATTGCAGAGAT
ACATTTCAAGGTTTAGACTCTTTAGTTGATATTGGTGGTGGAAACGGAACAACCATAAAGGCTATCTATG
AAGCATTCCCTCATATTAAATGTACCTTATACGATTTGCCACATGTAGTCGCTAATTCACATGACTTGCC
AAACATTGAGAAAGTACCTGGTGACATGTTTAAGTCTGTTCCATCTGCTCAAGCTATATTATTAAAGTTG
ATCTTGCACGATTGGACTGACGAGGAATGTGTAAACATCTTGAAGAAATGCAAAGAAGCCATTCCTAAAG
AAACAGGAAAGGTTATTATAGTTGATGTCGCTTTGGAGGAAGAATCTAACCATGAATTGACTAAAACTAG
ATTAATTTTGGACATCGATATGTTGGTTAATACAGGTGGAAGGGAGAGGACTGCTGATGATTGGGAAAAC
TTATTGAAGAGAGCAGGATTCAGATCACATAAGATCAGACCTATCAGAGCAATACAGTCTGTCATCGAAG
CCTTTCCAGGATCCTAACTCGAGAGCTTTTGATTAAGCCTTCTAGTCCAAAAAACACGTTTTTTTGTCAT
TTATTTCATTTTCTTAGAATAGTTTAGTTTATTCATTTTATAGTCACGAATGTTTTATGATTCTATATAG
GGTTGCAAACAAGCATTTTTCATTTTATGTTAAAACAATTTCAGGTTTACCTTTTATTCTGCTTGTGGTG
ACGCGTGTATCCGCCCGCTCTTTTGGTCACCCATGTATGCTGGGTAGACTACCCATGAGTCACAATGAAC
GTTGATAGGTCAAGATCAATGTAAACAATTACTTTGTTATGTAGAGTTTTTTTAGCTACCTATATTCCAC
CATAACATCAATCATGCGGTTGCTGGTGTATTTACCAATAATGTTTAATGTATATATATATATATATATA
TGGGGCCGTATACTTACATATAGTAGATGTCAAGCGTAGGCGCTTCCCCTGCCGGCTGTGAGGGCGCCAT
AACCAAGGTATCTATAGACCGCCAATCAGCAAACTACCTCCGTACATTCATGTTGCACCCACACATTTAT
ACACCCAGACCGCGACAAATTACCCATAAGGTTGTTTGTGACGGCGTCGTACAAGAGAACGTGGGAACTT
TTTAGGCTCACCAAAAAAGAAAGAAAAAATACGAGTTGCTGACAGAAGCCTCAAGAAAAAAAAAATTCTT
CTTCGACTATGCTGGAGGCAGAGATGATCGAGCCGGTAGTTAACTATATATAGCTAAATTGGTTCCATCA
CCTTCTTTTCTGGTGTCGCTCCTTCTAGTGCTATTTCTGGCTTTTCCTATTTTTTTTTTTCCATTTTTCT
TTCTCTCTTTCTAATATATAAATTCTCTTGCATTTTCTATTTTTCTCTCTATCTATTCTACTTGTTTATT
CCCTTCAAGGTTTTTTTTTAAGGAGTACTTGTTTTTAGAATATACGGTCAACGAACTATAATTAACTAAA
CAGATCTATGCAGTTAAAAGCTAAAGAGGAGTTGTTAAGAAATATGGAGTTAGGTTTGATTCCTGATCAA
GAAATAAGACAATTGATCAGAGTTGAATTAGAGAAGAGATTGCAATGGGGTTATAAAGAAACCCACGAAG
AACAATTGTCACAATTGTTGGATTTGGTTCACTCTTTAAAAGGTATGAAAATGGCCACCGAGATGGAGAA
TTTGGACTTGAAATTATACGAGGCTCCTATGGAGTTCTTGAAGATCCAACACGGTTCAAATATGAAGCAA
TCTGCTGGTTACTATACAGATGAATCTACAACTTTGGATGAGGCCGAAATTGCAATGTTGGACTTGTATA
TGGAGAGAGCCCAAATTAAAGATGGACAATCAGTCTTAGATTTAGGTTGCGGATTGGGAGCCGTTGCCTT
ATTTGGAGCAAATAAGTTTAAGAAATGTCAGTTCACCGGTGTTACCTCTTCAGTAGAACAAAAGGACTAC
ATCGAAGGTAAATGCAAAGAATTAAAGTTAACTAATGTAAAAGTTTTATTAGCAGATATAACCACCTATG
AGACTGAAGAAAGATTTGATAGGATCTTCGCTGTCGAATTGATAGAGCATATGAAGAATTACCAATTATT
ATTGAAGAAAATTTCTGAATGGATGAAAGACGACGGTTTGTTATTCGTAGAACACGTCTGTCATAAAACT
TTGGCTTACCATTATGAACCTGTTGATGCTGAGGATTGGTACACAAACTACATCTTTCCAGCTGGTACTT
TGACCTTGTCATCAGCATCTATGTTGTTGTATTTTCAAGATGATGTCTCTGTAGTTAATCAGTGGACATT
GTCTGGTAAGCACTATTCAAGATCACATGAAGAATGGTTGAAGAATATGGATAAGAACATTGTAGAGTTC
AAAGAGATAATGAGGTCTATCACCAAGACAGAGAAAGAGGCTATAAAATTGTTAAATTTCTGGAGGATCT
TCTGCATGTGTGGTGCTGAGTTATTCGGTTACAAGAACGGTGAAGAATGGATGTTGACACATTTATTATT
TAAGAAGAAAGGATCCTAACTCGAGGCCAATTGGTGCGGCAATTGATAATAACGAAAATGTCTTTTAATG
ATCTGGGTATAATGAGGAATTTTCCGAACGTTTTTACTTTATATATATATATACATGTAACATATATTCT
ATACGCTATAGAGAAAGGAAATTTTTCAATTAAAAAAAAAATAGAGAAAGAGTTTCACTTCTTGATTATC
GCTAACACTAATGGTTGAAGTACTGCTACTTTAATTTTATGCTGAGCAGTTACAGAGATGTTACGAACCA
CTAGTGCACTGCAGTACATCGAGGAGAACTTCTAGTATATCTACATACCTAATATTATTGCCTTATTAAA
AATGGAATCCCAACAATTACATCAAAATCCACATTCTCTTCAAAATCAATTGTCCTGTACTTCCTTGTTC
ATGTGTGTTCAAAAACGTTATATTTATAGGATAATTATACTCTATTTCTCAACAAGTAATTGGTTGTTTG
GCCGAGCGGTCTAAGGCGCCTGATTCAAGAAATATCTTGACCGCAGTTAACTGTGGGAATACTCAGGTAT
CGTAAGATGCAAGAGTTCGAATCTCTTAGCAACCATTATTTTTTTCCTCAACATAACGAGAACACACAGG
GGCGCTATCGCACAGAATCAAATTCGATGACTGGAAATTTTTTGTTAATTTCAGAGGTCGCCTGACGCAT
ATACCTTTTTCAACTGAAAAATTGGGAGAAAAAGGAAAGGTGAGAGCGCCGGAACCGGCTTTTCATATAG
AATAGAGAAGCGTTCATGACTAAATGCTTGCATCACAATACTTGAAGTTGACAATATTATTTAAGGACCT
ATTGTTTTTTCCAATAGGTGGTTAGCAATCGTCTTACTTTCTAACTTTTCTTACCTTTTACATTTCAGCA
ATATATATATATATATTTCAAGGATATACCATTCTAATGTCTGCCCCTAAGAAGATCGTCGTTTTGCCAG
GTGACCACGTTGGTCAAGAAATCACAGCCGAAGCCATTAAGGTTCTTAAAGCTATTTCTGATGTTCGTTC
CAATGTCAAGTTCGATTTCGAAAATCATTTAATTGGTGGTGCTGCTATCGATGCTACAGGTGTTCCACTT
CCAGATGAGGCGCTGGAAGCCTCCAAGAAGGCTGATGCCGTTTTGTTAGGTGCTGTGGGTGGTCCTAAAT
GGGGAACCGGTAGTGTTAGACCTGAACAAGGTTTACTAAAAATCCGTAAAGAACTTCAATTGTACGCCAA
CTTAAGACCATGTAACTTTGCATCCGACTCTCTTTTAGACTTATCTCCAATCAAGCCACAATTTGCTAAA
GGTACTGACTTCGTTGTTGTCAGAGAATTAGTGGGAGGTATTTACTTTGGTAAGAGAAAGGAAGACGATG
GTGATGGTGTCGCTTGGGATAGTGAACAATACACCGTTCCAGAAGTGCAAAGAATCACAAGAATGGCCGC
TTTCATGGCCCTACAACATGAGCCACCATTGCCTATTTGGTCCTTGGATAAAGCTAATGTTTTGGCCTCT
TCAAGATTATGGAGAAAAACTGTGGAGGAAACCATCAAGAACGAATTTCCTACATTGAAGGTTCAACATC
AATTGATTGATTCTGCCGCCATGATCCTAGTTAAGAACCCAACCCACCTAAATGGTATTATAATCACCAG
CAACATGTTTGGTGATATCATCTCCGATGAAGCCTCCGTTATCCCAGGTTCCTTGGGTTTGTTGCCATCT
GCGTCCTTGGCCTCTTTGCCAGACAAGAACACCGCATTTGGTTTGTACGAACCATGCCACGGTTCTGCTC
CAGATTTGCCAAAGAATAAGGTCAACCCTATCGCCACTATCTTGTCTGCTGCAATGATGTTGAAATTGTC
ATTGAACTTGCCTGAAGAAGGTAAGGCCATTGAAGATGCAGTTAAAAAGGTTTTGGATGCAGGTATCAGA
ACTGGTGATTTAGGTGGTTCCAACAGTACCACCGAAGTCGGTGATGCTGTCGCCGAAGAAGTTAAGAAAA
TCCTTGCTTAAAAAGATTCTCTTTTTTTATGATATTTGTACATAAACTTTATAAATGAAATTCATAATAG
AAACGACACGAAATTACAAAATGGAATATGTTCATAGGGTAGACGAAACTATATACGCAATCTACATACA
TTTATCAAGAAGGAGAAAAAGGAGGATGTAAAGGAATACAGGTAAGCAAATTGATACTAATGGCTCAACG
TGATAAGGAAAAAGAATTGCACTTTAACATTAATATTGACAAGGAGGAGGGCACCACACAAAAAGTTAGG
TGTAACAGAAAATCATGAAACTATGATTCCTAATTTATATATTGGAGGATTTTCTCTAAAAAAAAAAAAA
TACAACAAATAAAAAACACTCAATGACCTGACCATTTGATGGAGTTTAAGTCAATACCTTCTTGAACCAT
TTCCCATAATGGTGAAAGTTCCCTCAAGAATTTTACTCTGTCAGAAACGGCCTTAACGACGTAGTCGAGA
GTATCACGTGCTATAAAAATAATTATAATTTAAATTTTTTAATATAAATATATAAATTAAAAATAGAAAG
TAAAAAAAGAAATTAAAGAAAAAATAGTTTTTGTTTTCCGAAGATGTAAAAGACTCTAGGGGGATCGCCA
ACAAATACTACCTTTTATCTTGCTCTTCCTGCTCTCAGGTATTAATGCCGAATTGTTTCATCTTGTCTGT
GTAGAAAACCACACACGAAAATCCTGTGATTTTACATTTTACTTATCGTTAATCGAATGTATATCTATTT
AATCTGCTTTTCTTGTCTAATAAATATATATGTAAAGTACGCTTTTTGTTGAAATTTTTTAAACCTTTGT
TTATTTTTTTTTCTTCATTCCGTAACTCTTCTACCTTCTTTATTTACTTTCTAAAATCCAAATACAAAAC
ATAAAAATAAATAAACACAGAGTAAATTCCCAAATTATTCCATCATTAAAAGATACGAGGCGCGTGTAAG
TTACAGGCAAGCGATCCGTCCCGAGCGGCCGCGTGTTACAACCAATTAACCAATTCTGATTAGAAAAACT
CATCGAGCATCAAATGAAACTGCAATTTATTCATATCAGGATTATCAATACCATATTTTTGAAAAAGCCG
TTTCTGTAATGAAGGAGAAAACTCACCGAGGCAGTTCCATAGGATGGCAAGATCCTGGTATCGGTCTGCG
ATTCCGACTCGTCCAACATCAATACAACCTATTAATTTCCCCTCGTCAAAAATAAGGTTATCAAGTGAGA
AATCACCATGAGTGACGACTGAATCCGGTGAGAATGGCAAAAGCTTATGCATTTCTTTCCAGACTTGTTC
AACAGGCCAGCCATTACGCTCGTCATCAAAATCACTCGCATCAACCAAACCGTTATTCATTCGTGATTGC
GCCTGAGCGAGGCGAAATACGCGATCGCTGTTAAAAGGACAATTACAAACAGGAATCGAATGCAACCGGC
GCAGGAACACTGCCAGCGCATCAACAATATTTTCACCTGAATCAGGATATTCTTCTAATACCTGGAATGC
TGTTTTCCCGGGGATCGCAGTGGTGAGTAACCATGCATCATCAGGAGTACGGATAAAATGCTTGATGGTC
GGAAGAGGCATAAATTCCGTCAGCCAGTTTAGTCTGACCATCTCATCTGTAACATCATTGGCAACGCTAC
CTTTGCCATGTTTCAGAAACAACTCTGGCGCATCGGGCTTCCCATACAATCGATAGATTGTCGCACCTGA
TTGCCCGACATTATCGCGAGCCCATTTATACCCATATAAATCAGCATCCATGTTGGAATTTAATCGCGGC
CTGGAGCAAGACGTTTCCCGTTGAATATGGCTCATAACACCCCTTGTATTACTGTTTATGTAAGCAGACA
GTTTTATTGTTCATGATGATATATTTTTATCTTGTGCAATGTAACATCAGAGATTTTGAGACACAACGTG
GCTTTGTTGAATAAATCGAACTTTTGCTGAGTTGAAGGATCAGTCATGACCAAAATCCCTTAACGTGAGT
TTTCGTTCCACTGAGCGTCAGACCCCGTAGAAAAGATCAAAGGATCTTCTTGAGATCCTTTTTTTCTGCG
CGTAATCTGCTGCTTGCAAACAAAAAAACCACCGCTACCAGCGGTGGTTTGTTTGCCGGATCAAGAGCTA
CCAACTCTTTTTCCGAAGGTAACTGGCTTCAGCAGAGCGCAGATACCAAATACTGTTCTTCTAGTGTAGC
CGTAGTTAGGCCACCACTTCAAGAACTCTGTAGCACCGCCTACATACCTCGCTCTGCTAATCCTGTTACC
AGTGGCTGCTGCCAGTGGCGATAAGTCGTGTCTTACCGGGTTGGACTCAAGACGATAGTTACCGGATAAG
GCGCAGCGGTCGGGCTGAACGGGGGGTTCGTGCACACAGCCCAGCTTGGAGCGAACGACCTACACCGAAC
TGAGATACCTACAGCGTGAGCTATGAGAAAGCGCCACGCTTCCCGAAGGGAGAAAGGCGGACAGGTATCC
GGTAAGCGGCAGGGTCGGAACAGGAGAGCGCACGAGGGAGCTTCCAGGGGGAAACGCCTGGTATCTTTAT
AGTCCTGTCGGGTTTCGCCACCTCTGACTTGAGCGTCGATTTTTGTGATGCTCGTCAGGGGGGCGGAGCC
TATGGAAAAACGCCAGCAACGCGGCCTTTTTACGGTTCCTGGCCTTTTGCTGGCCTTTTGCTCACATGTT
CTTTCCTGCGTTATCCCCTGATTCTGTGGATAACCGTGCGGCCGCCCCTGAATTCGCATCTAGACTGAAC
TGGCCGATAATTGCAGACGAACGCAGTTCGAGTTTA
